>Addgene plasmid #123855 | MTK5_011 | addgene full sequence | sequence record 249802 | Addgene NGS Result
TCGGTCTCAGCTGTTTATGAGACGGGAATGTACGGAACCTCGATGCCATTGCATCTGAACGCCTGGCGAT
CAGACGACACTAGAGTCACGACGATACCAGGTCTGTCATATGAGCGGAACCCATGCCAGATTGACCCAAC
TCCATGAAACTACGATGCAGAGACTGGACTAGTGCACTGCAGTACATGAGACCAGACCAATAAAAAACGC
CCGGCGGCAACCGAGCGTTCTGAACAAATCCAGATGGAGTTCTGAGGTCATTACTGGATCTATCAACAGG
AGTCCAAGCGAGCTCGATATCAAATTACGCCCCGCCCTGCCACTCATCGCAGTACTGTTGTAATTCATTA
AGCATTCTGCCGACATGGAAGCCATCACAAACGGCATGATGAACCTGAATCGCCAGCGGCATCAGCACCT
TGTCGCCTTGCGTATAATATTTGCCCATGGTGAAAACGGGGGCGAAGAAGTTGTCCATATTGGCCACGTT
TAAATCAAAACTGGTGAAACTCACCCAGGGATTGGCTGAAACGAAAAACATATTCTCAATAAACCCTTTA
GGGAAATAGGCCAGGTTTTCACCGTAACACGCCACATCTTGCGAATATATGTGTAGAAACTGCCGGAAAT
CGTCGTGGTATTCACTCCAGAGCGATGAAAACGTTTCAGTTTGCTCATGGAAAACGGTGTAACAAGGGTG
AACACTATCCCATATCACCAGCTCACCGTCTTTCATTGCCATACGAAATTCCGGATGAGCATTCATCAGG
CGGGCAAGAATGTGAATAAAGGCCGGATAAAACTTGTGCTTATTTTTCTTTACGGTCTTTAAAAAGGCCG
TAATATCCAGCTGAACGGTCTGGTTATAGGTACATTGAGCAACTGACTGAAATGCCTCAAAATGTTCTTT
ACGATGCCATTGGGATATATCAACGGTGGTATATCCAGTGATTTTTTTCTCCATTTTAGCTTCCTTAGCT
CCTGAAAATCTCGATAACTCAAAAAATACGCCCGGTAGTGATCTTATTTCATTATGGTGAAAGTTGGAAC
CTCTTACGTGCCCGATCAATCATGACCAAAATCCCTTAACGTGAGTTTTCGTTCCACTGAGCGTCAGACC
CCGTAGAAAAGATCAAAGGATCTTCTTGAGATCCTTTTTTTCTGCGCGTAATCTGCTGCTTGCAAACAAA
AAAACCACCGCTACCAGCGGTGGTTTGTTTGCCGGATCAAGAGCTACCAACTCTTTTTCCGAAGGTAACT
GGCTTCAGCAGAGCGCAGATACCAAATACTGTTCTTCTAGTGTAGCCGTAGTTAGGCCACCACTTCAAGA
ACTCTGTAGCACCGCCTACATACCTCGCTCTGCTAATCCTGTTACCAGTGGCTGCTGCCAGTGGCGATAA
GTCGTGTCTTACCGGGTTGGACTCAAGACGATAGTTACCGGATAAGGCGCAGCGGTCGGGCTGAACGGGG
GGTTCGTGCACACAGCCCAGCTTGGAGCGAACGACCTACACCGAACTGAGATACCTACAGCGTGAGCTAT
GAGAAAGCGCCACGCTTCCCGAAGGGAGAAAGGCGGACAGGTATCCGGTAAGCGGCAGGGTCGGAACAGG
AGAGCGCACGAGGGAGCTTCCAGGGGGAAACGCCTGGTATCTTTATAGTCCTGTCGGGTTTCGCCACCTC
TGACTTGAGCGTCGATTTTTGTGATGCTCGTCAGGGGGGCGGAGCCTATGGAAAAACGCCAGCAACGCGG
CCTTTTTACGGTTCCTGGCCTTTTGCTGGCCTTTTGCTCACATGTTCTTTCCTGCGTTATCCCCTGATTC
TGTGGATAACCGTAG
Features (pLannotate 1.2.2; 4 found; start..end, strand, type, name):
    200..234     -  terminator     lambda t0 terminator: minimal transcription terminator from phage lambda (Scholtissek and Grosse, 1987)
    308..964     -  CDS            cat: CAT_ECOLX - Experimental evidence at protein level: Swiss-Prot protein existence level 1. This enzyme is an effector of chloramphenicol resistance in bacteria. From Escherichia coli. This protein is used as a marker in many commonly used cloning vectors, such as pACYC184.
    965..1062    -  promoter       cat promoter: promoter of the E. coli cat gene encoding chloramphenicol acetyltransferase
   1146..1734    +  rep_origin     ori: high-copy-number ColE1/pMB1/pBR322/pUC origin of replication
