[The description below was written by a language model from this plasmid's Addgene catalogue record and pLannotate feature annotations shown in this document.]
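Description:
MTK5_011 is a small part plasmid (about 1.8 kb) from the Mammalian Toolkit (MTK), a modular hierarchical cloning system for building genetic circuits for mammalian cells. It is built on the MTK0_027 part-entry backbone and, although catalogued under mammalian expression, it carries no mammalian expression elements itself. It is a bacterial storage vector for a single toolkit part. The annotated features are all backbone components: a high-copy ColE1/pUC-type origin of replication for propagation in E. coli, and a chloramphenicol acetyltransferase (cat) gene driven by its native promoter and followed by a lambda t0 terminator, giving chloramphenicol selection.

The payload is Connector R8 (ConR8), a short synthetic sequence classified as a Type 5 part, which in the MTK scheme is a 3' assembly connector. The automated annotation does not label the connector, which is expected for a short synthetic sequence, so it presumably lies in the unannotated region outside the marker and origin. The part was inserted through BsmBI sites that were destroyed during cloning, as is typical of Golden Gate domestication with a type IIS enzyme.

In toolkits of this kind, a 3' connector sits at the downstream end of a transcriptional unit, alongside promoter, coding sequence and terminator parts. Paired with a matching 5' connector on a neighbouring unit, it sets the order in which units are joined in a later multi-gene assembly. The record does not give the connector's sequence features or the specific partner it pairs with. MTK5_011 is therefore used as a building block when assembling transcriptional units destined for multi-unit mammalian circuit constructs.
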