Addgene plasmid #123855: MTK5_011
Purpose: Encodes ConR8 as a Type 5 part to be used in the MTK system
Depositing lab: Hana El-Samad. Depositing organization: University of California, San Francisco (UCSF). Publication: A Toolkit for Rapid Modular Construction of Biological Circuits in Mammalian Cells. Fonseca JP, Bonny AR, Kumar GR, Ng AH, Town J, Wu QC, Aslankoohi E, Chen SY, Dods G, Harrigan P, Osimiri LC, Kistler AL, El-Samad H. ACS Synth Biol. 2019 Nov 15;8(11):2593-2606. doi: 10.1021/acssynbio.9b00322. Epub 2019 Nov 5. PubMed 31686495.
Backbone
  Vector backbone: MTK0_027
  Vector type: Mammalian Expression
Growth in bacteria
  Bacterial resistance: Chloramphenicol, 25 μg/mL
  Growth temperature: 37°C
  Growth strain: DH5alpha
  Copy number: Unknown
Gene/Insert
  Gene/Insert name: Connector R8
  Species: Synthetic
  Cloning method: Restriction Enzyme; 5′ cloning site BsmBI (destroyed during cloning); 3′ cloning site BsmBI (destroyed during cloning)
Terms and licenses: Academic/Nonprofit Terms; Industry Terms: Not Available to Industry
Depositor comments: Type 5 parts are 3' assembly connectors in the MTK. Please visit https://www.biorxiv.org/content/10.1101/506188v2 for BioRxiv preprint
How to cite: MTK5_011 was a gift from Hana El-Samad (Addgene plasmid # 123855 ; http://n2t.net/addgene:123855 ; RRID:Addgene_123855)
